>Addgene plasmid #23940 | pDONR223-BLK | depositor partial sequence | sequence record 11255 | Author sequence
ATGGGGCTGGTAAGTAGCAAAAAGCCGGACAAGGAAAAGCCGATCAAAGAGAAGGACAAGGGCCAATGGA
GCCCCCTGAAGGTCAGCGCCCAAGACAAGGACGCCCCGCCACTGCCGCCCCTGGTTGTCTTCAACCACCT
TACTCCTCCACCGCCCGATGAACACCTGGATGAAGACAAGCATTTCGTGGTGGCTCTGTATGACTACACC
GCTATGAATGATCGGGACCTGCAGATGCTGAAGGGGGAGAAGCTACAGGTCCTGAAGGGAACTGGAGACT
GGTGGCTGGCCAGGTCACTCGTCACAGGAAGAGAAGGCTATGTGCCCAGTAACTTTGTGGCCCGAGTGGA
GAGCCTGGAAATGGAAAGGTGGTTCTTTAGATCACAGGGTCGGAAGGAGGCTGAGAGGCAGCTTCTTGCT
CCAATCAACAAGGCCGGCTCCTTTCTTATCAGAGAGAGTGAAACCAACAAAGGTGCCTTCTCCCTGTCTG
TGAAGGATGTCACCACCCAGGGGGAGCTGATCAAGCACTATAAGATCCGCTGCCTGGATGAAGGGGGCTA
CTACATCTCCCCCCGGATCACCTTCCCCTCGCTCCAGGCCCTGGTGCAGCACTATTCTAAGAAGGGGGAT
GGTCTATGCCAGAGGCTGACCCTGCCCTGTGTGCGCCCGGCCCCGCAGAATCCCTGGGCCCAGGATGAAT
GGGAGATCCCCCGGCAGTCTCTCAGGCTGGTCAGGAAACTCGGGTCTGGACAATTCGGCGAAGTCTGGAT
GGGTTACTACAAAAACAACATGAAGGTGGCCATTAAGACGCTGAAGGAGGGAACCATGTCTCCAGAAGCC
TTTCTGGGTGAGGCCAACGTGATGAAGGCTCTGCAGCACGAGCGGCTGGTCCGACTCTACGCAGTGGTCA
CCAAGGAGCCCATCTACATTGTCACCGAGTACATGGCCAGAGGATGCCTGCTGGATTTCCTGAAGACAGA
TGAAGGGAGCAGATTGTCACTCCCAAGGCTGATTGACATGTCGGCGCAGATTGCTGAAGGGATGGCATAC
ATTGAGCGCATGAATTCCATCCACCGCGACCTGCGGGCGGCCAACATCCTGGTGTCTGAGGCCTTGTGCT
GCAAAATTGCTGATTTTGGCTTGGCTCGAATCATCGACAGTGAATACACGGCCCAAGAGGGGGCCAAGTT
CCCCATCAAGTGGACAGCCCCGGAAGCCATCCACTTCGGGGTCTTCACCATCAAAGCAGACGTGTGGTCG
TTTGGAGTCCTCCTGATGGAAGTTGTCACTTATGGGCGGGTGCCATACCCAGGGATGAGCAACCCCGAGG
TCATCCGCAACCTGGAGCGCGGCTACCGCATGCCGCGCCCCGACACCTGCCCGCCCGAGCTGTACCGCGG
CGTCATCGCCGAGTGCTGGCGCAGCCGGCCCGAGGAGCGGCCCACCTTCGAGTTCCTGCAGTCGGTGCTG
GAGGACTTCTACACGGCCACCGAGCGGCAGTACGAGCTGCAGCCC
