>Addgene plasmid #23940 | pDONR223-BLK | addgene partial sequence | sequence record 29779 | 23940 with M13pUc-fwd
ATAATGATTTTATTTTGACTGATAGTGACCTGTTCGTTGCAACAAATTGATGAGCAATGCTTTTTTATAA
TGCCAACTTTGTACAAAAAAGTTGGCACCATGGGGCTGGTAAGTAGCAAAAAGCCGGACAAGGAAAAGCC
GATCAAAGAGAAGGACAAGGGCCAATGGAGCCCCCTGAAGGTCAGCGCCCAAGACAAGGACGCCCCGCCA
CTGCCGCCCCTGGTTGTCTTCAACCACCTTACTCCTCCACCGCCCGATGAACACCTGGATGAAGACAAGC
ATTTCGTGGTGGCTCTGTATGACTACACCGCTATGAATGATCGGGACCTGCAGATGCTGAAGGGGGAGAA
GCTACAGGTCCTGAAGGGAACTGGAGACTGGTGGCTGGCCAGGTCACTCGTCACAGGAAGAGAAGGCTAT
GTGCCCAGCAACTTTGTGGCCCGAGTGGAGAGCCTGGAAATGGAAAGGTGGTTCTTTAGATCACAGGGTC
GGAAGGAGGCTGAGAGGCAGCTTCTTGCTCCAATCAACAAGGCCGGCTCCTTTCTTATCAGAGAGAGTGA
AACCAACAAAGGTGCCTTCTCCCTGTCTGTGAAGGATGTCACCACCCAGGGGGAGCTGATCAAGCACTAT
AAGATCCGCTGCCTGG
