[The description below was written by a language model from this plasmid's Addgene catalogue record.]
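Description:
pDONR223-BLK is a Gateway entry clone built on the Invitrogen pDONR223 donor backbone (about 5 kb without insert). It carries the open reading frame of human BLK, the B lymphoid tyrosine kinase, as an insert of roughly 1.5 kb. It is a bacterial cloning and storage plasmid, maintained at high copy number in E. coli under spectinomycin selection. The insert was introduced by Gateway recombination, so the ORF would be expected to sit between attL-type recombination sites, as in other entry clones. However, no feature table accompanies the record, and the sites, the origin of replication and other backbone elements are not itemised. M13 forward and reverse priming sites flank the insert for sequence verification.

The main design feature is that the BLK ORF lacks a stop codon. This "open" configuration lets the coding sequence be moved by recombination into a destination vector that supplies a C-terminal epitope tag of choice and the stop codon in frame. The record lists no promoter driving the insert, and the depositors state that the plasmid should not be transfected directly. Expression in mammalian cells requires transfer into an expression vector, and the depositors point to a companion set of four custom lentiviral destination vectors (pLX301 to pLX304), which are obtained separately.

The depositor comments indicate that the clone belongs to a kit of such ORF plasmids. The associated publication concerns resistance to RAF inhibition through reactivation of the MAP kinase pathway, which suggests the ORFs were used in gain-of-function expression studies, although the record does not describe a specific role for BLK.
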