Addgene plasmid #23940: pDONR223-BLK
Depositing lab: William Hahn & David Root. Depositing organization: Dana-Farber Cancer Institute. Publication: COT drives resistance to RAF inhibition through MAP kinase pathway reactivation. Johannessen CM, Boehm JS, Kim SY, Thomas SR, Wardwell L, Johnson LA, Emery CM, Stransky N, Cogdill AP, Barretina J, Caponigro G, Hieronymus H, Murray RR, Salehi-Ashtiani K, Hill DE, Vidal M, Zhao JJ, Yang X, Alkan O, Kim S, Harris JL, Wilson CJ, Myer VE, Finan PM, Root DE, Roberts TM, Golub T, Flaherty KT, Dummer R, Weber BL, Sellers WR, Schlegel R, Wargo JA, Hahn WC, Garraway LA. Nature. 2010 Dec 16;468(7326):968-72. doi: 10.1038/nature09627 PubMed 21107320.
Backbone
  Vector backbone: pDONR223
  Backbone manufacturer: Invitrogen
  Backbone size w/o insert (bp): 5005
  Vector type: Gateway Donor vector
Growth in bacteria
  Bacterial resistance: Spectinomycin, 50 μg/mL
  Growth temperature: 37°C
  Growth strain: DH5alpha
  Copy number: High Copy
Gene/Insert
  Gene/Insert name: BLK (alt name: B lymphoid tyrosine kinase)
  Species: H. sapiens (human)
  Insert size (bp): 1518
  Entrez Gene: BLK (a.k.a. MODY11)
  Cloning method: Gateway Cloning
  Sequencing primers: 5′ M13pUC-fwd; 3′ M13rev
Terms and licenses: Academic/Nonprofit Terms; Industry Terms: Not Available to Industry
Depositor comments: The ORF has no Stop codon. This design enables easy recombination into a destination vector to add an epitope tag of choice and Stop codon to the ORF. Do NOT use this plasmid directly for transfections. A set of 4 custom lentiviral vectors is available ( pLX301 (http://www.addgene.org/25895/) , pLX302 (http://www.addgene.org/25896/) , pLX303 (http://www.addgene.org/25897/) , pLX304 (http://www.addgene.org/25890/) ) to be used to express these ORFs in mammalian cells. These plasmids are not included in the kit and must be ordered separately.
How to cite: pDONR223-BLK was a gift from William Hahn & David Root (Addgene plasmid # 23940 ; http://n2t.net/addgene:23940 ; RRID:Addgene_23940)
